Addgene plasmid #37510: myc-NLRC5 iso3
Depositing lab: Thomas Kufer. Publication: NLRC5 Controls Basal MHC Class I Gene Expression in an MHC Enhanceosome-Dependent Manner. Neerincx A, Rodriguez GM, Steimle V, Kufer TA. J Immunol. 2012 May 15;188(10):4940-50. Epub 2012 Apr 6. 10.4049/jimmunol.1103136 PubMed 22490867.
Backbone
  Vector backbone: pcDNA3
  Backbone manufacturer: Invitrogen
  Backbone size w/o insert (bp): 5446
  Vector type: Mammalian Expression
  Selectable markers: Neomycin (select with G418)
Growth in bacteria
  Bacterial resistance: Ampicillin, 100 μg/mL
  Growth temperature: 37°C
  Growth strain: DH5alpha
  Copy number: Unknown
Gene/Insert
  Gene/Insert name: NLRC5
  Species: H. sapiens (human)
  Insert size (bp): 5600
  Mutation: isoform 3
  Entrez Gene: NLRC5 (a.k.a. CLR16.1, NOD27, NOD4)
  Promoter: CMV
  Tag / fusion protein: myc (N terminal on backbone)
  Cloning method: Restriction Enzyme; 5′ cloning site EcoRV (unknown if destroyed); 3′ cloning site XhoI (unknown if destroyed)
  Sequencing primers: 5′ CMV-F; 3′ BGH-Rev
Terms and licenses: Academic/Nonprofit Terms; Industry Terms: Not Available to Industry
Depositor comments: The iso3 plasmid actually encodes the full cDNA (not only the ORF). In comparison to the FL NLRC5, iso3 contains an insert that leads to a stop codon according to IPI00647281.1 .
How to cite: myc-NLRC5 iso3 was a gift from Thomas Kufer (Addgene plasmid # 37510 ; http://n2t.net/addgene:37510 ; RRID:Addgene_37510)
