[The description below was written by a language model from this plasmid's Addgene catalogue record.]
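Description:
myc-NLRC5 iso3 is a mammalian expression plasmid built on the pcDNA3 backbone (about 5.4 kb without insert) that drives expression of isoform 3 of human NLRC5 (also known as NOD27, NOD4 or CLR16.1). It is propagated in E. coli under ampicillin selection, and the backbone's neomycin resistance marker allows G418 selection of transfected mammalian cells for stable line generation. The record lists copy number as unknown, and no feature table is provided, so details of the origin of replication and other backbone elements are not itemised here beyond what is standard for pcDNA3.

The insert, roughly 5.6 kb, was cloned by restriction enzymes between EcoRV and XhoI sites and sits downstream of the CMV promoter, which gives strong constitutive transcription in most mammalian cell types. The listed reverse sequencing primer implies the BGH polyadenylation region lies downstream. A myc epitope tag encoded on the backbone is fused to the N terminus of the protein, enabling detection or immunoprecipitation with anti-myc antibodies. According to the depositor, the plasmid carries the full isoform 3 cDNA rather than only the open reading frame. Relative to full-length NLRC5, this isoform contains an additional inserted segment that introduces a stop codon, so the encoded product is expected to be truncated relative to the full-length protein.

NLRC5 is an NLR family protein, and the associated study addresses its control of basal MHC class I gene expression in an MHC enhanceosome-dependent manner. This construct is suited to transient or stable overexpression of the tagged isoform, for example to compare its activity with that of full-length NLRC5.
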