>Addgene plasmid #37510 | myc-NLRC5 iso3 | addgene partial sequence | sequence record 51024 | CMV-F 5'-CGCAAATGGGCGGTAGGCGTG-3'
CCCAAGCTGGCTAGCGTTTAAACTTAAGCTNACCATGGAGCAGAAGCTGATCTCCGAGGAGGACCTGAAC
GAGCAGAAGCTGATCTCCGAGGAGGACCTGAACGAGCAGAAGCTGATCTCCGAGGAGGACCTGAACCTGG
AGGTGCTGTTCCAGGGACCCGGGGTACCTAAGGATCCAGTGTGGTGGAATTCTGCAGATATCATGGACCC
CGTTGGCCTCCAGCTCGGCAACAAGAACCTGTGGAGCTGTCTTGTGAGGCTGCTCACCAAAGACCCAGAA
TGGCTGAACGCCAAGATGAAGTTCTTCCTCCCCAACACGGACCTGGATTCCAGGAACGAGACCTTGGACC
CTGAACAGAGAGTCATCCTGCAACTCAACAAGCTGCATGTCCAGGGTTCGGACACCTGGCAGTCTTTCAT
TCATTGTGTGTGCATGCAGCTGGAGGTGCCTCTGGACCTGGAGGTGCTGCTGCTGAGTACTTTTGGCTAT
GATGATGGGTTCACCAGCCAGCTGGGAGCTGAGGGGAAAAGCCAACCTGAATCTCAGCTCCACCATGGCC
TGAAGCGCCCACATCAGAGCTGTGGGTCCTCACCCCGCCGGAAGCAGTGCAAGAAGCA
