>Addgene plasmid #37510 | myc-NLRC5 iso3 | addgene partial sequence | sequence record 51543 | BGH-Rev
TCGAGTCAAGTACCCCAAGGGGCCTGGGGCTGGTTGTCAAAGAAGGCAAAGTCCAGCCTGGGCTCCTGGC
TCTTCAGGTGCTGGGCCATGTCGCAGGAAATGGGGTTATTCCAGAGGCGGATGACTTGGATGCTAGACCC
CTGGGCCAGTCCTTCAGCCAGGAGCCAGGCCCCCAAAGCTGTGATCTGATTCTTCTCCAGGTCCACTCTC
TTCAGCCGGCCCATCTGCGGCAGCACCTGGGCCAGCTCGGCAGCTGCCTCATCCCCGAGGAGATTCCAGG
ACAGCAAGATTACTTCCAGGGCAGGGCAGCTCGTGAAGCTGGAGGTGAGGAGCTTGGCAGTCTGGTTGTC
AATCTTACAGGAAACCAGGTCTATCTGTCTGAGCAGCGGGAGCTCCATACAGAAACGCAGGACCCCTCCA
GCCAGGTTGTTTTCCGCCAAGCTGATCTCTTCCAAATGGGGGGATCCATCCAGGGCCTGGGCCAGGCTCA
GGGCCCCACCTGGGCCCAGATGGCTGAATGGTAGGTGTAGGACCCTCAGGTGCTGGGGCAGCTCCTGAGC
CAGCCCCAGGGCTGTGGGATCCCCCAGGGCATTGCAGCCAAGTATCAACTCCTCCAGGCGCCTGCAAAGA
ACGAGAGACTCTGCCAACTGCACTCCCCCGGCTGAGCTGATGCTATTCCCTGAGAGGTCTATCTTCCTGA
GCTCTGGCAGCCCAGGCAGGATGGTAGCTAAGTGCTGGACACCAGCGTCTCCAATCTGGTTGTGGCTCAA
GTCCAGCTCCTCTAGGCTGGTGGCAGCCCTGAGAGCCTCAGAAAGGTGGCAGCAAACCGACATCACCGAT
ACTGT
