>Addgene plasmid #37510 | myc-NLRC5 iso3 | addgene partial sequence | sequence record 54439 | NLRC5iso3-Fwd 5'-AGGCTGTGGGCAGATAGAGA-3'
TGCAGAAGCCCTCTCCAGGAGCTTGCCGACAATGGGGAGGCTGCAGATGCTGGGGTGAGCCAGGCCTTGG
AGCTGAGAAGGGTCTTCAGCTGGGGATGCCTGGTTAGCAGGAAGTAAAATCACTGCCCGAGGCATCAGCC
ACCTGGTGAAAGCTTTGCCTCTCTGTCCACAGCTGAAAGAAGTCAGTTTTCGGGACAACCAGCTCAGTGA
CCAGGTGGTGCTGAACATTGTGGAGGTTCTCCCTCACCTACCACGGCTCCGGAAGCTTGACCTGAGCAGC
AACAGCATCTGCGTGTCAACCCTACTCTGCTTGGCAAGGGTGGCAGTCACGTGTCCTACCGTCAGGATGC
TTCAGGCCAGGGAGGCGGACCTCATCTTCCTTCTTTCCCCGCCCACAGAGACAACTGCAGAGCTACAAAG
AGCTCCAGACCTGCAGGAAAGTGACGGCCAGAGGAAAGGGGCTCAGAGCAGAAGCTTGACGCTCAGGCTG
CAGAAGTGTCAGCTCCAGGTCCACGATGCGGAGGCCCTCATAGCCCTGCTCCAGGAAGGCCCTCACCTGG
AGGAAGTGGACCTCTCAGGGAACCAGCTGGAAGATGAAGGCTGTCGGCTGATGGCAGAGGCTGCATCCCA
GCTGCACATCGCCAGGAAGCTGGACCTCAGCGACAACGGGCTTTCTGTGGCCGGGGTGCATTGTGTGCTG
AGGGCCGTGAGTGCGTGCTGGACCCTGGCAGAGCTGCACATCAGCCTGCAGCACAAAACTGTGATCTTCA
TGTTTGCCCAGGAGCCAGAGGAGCAGAAGGGGCCCCAGGAGAGGGCTGCATTTCTTGACAGCCTCATGCT
CCAGATGCCCTCTGAGCTGCCTC
